Addgene plasmid #235513: pSox2_Halo_Ty2_BactBsd
Purpose: C-term HALO targeting construct
Depositing lab: Brian Hendrich. Depositing organization: University of Cambridge.
Backbone
  Vector backbone: pBluescript II KS-
  Backbone size w/o insert (bp): 3000
  Vector type: Mouse Targeting
  Selectable markers: Blasticidin
Growth in bacteria
  Bacterial resistance: Ampicillin, 100 μg/mL
  Growth temperature: 37°C
  Growth strain: DH5alpha
  Copy number: High Copy
Gene/Insert
  Gene/Insert name: Sox2
  Species: M. musculus (mouse)
  Mutation: None
  Entrez Gene: Sox2 (a.k.a. Sox-2, lcc, ysb)
  Promoter: beta actin
  Tag / fusion protein: HALO, 2xTy (C terminal on insert)
  Cloning method: Gibson Cloning
Terms and licenses: Academic/Nonprofit Terms; Industry Terms: Not Available to Industry
How to cite: pSox2_Halo_Ty2_BactBsd was a gift from Brian Hendrich (Addgene plasmid # 235513 ; http://n2t.net/addgene:235513 ; RRID:Addgene_235513)
