[The description below was written by a language model from this plasmid's Addgene catalogue record and pLannotate feature annotations shown in this document.]
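Description:
pSox2_Halo_Ty2_BactBsd is a mouse gene-targeting construct built on the pBluescript II KS- phagemid backbone, designed to add a C-terminal HaloTag to the endogenous Sox2 locus. In bacteria it is maintained as a high-copy plasmid through the ColE1/pUC-type origin and selected with ampicillin via the β-lactamase gene. The backbone also retains the f1 origin, remnants of the lac promoter/operator and lacZα region, and the T3 and T7 phage promoters that flank the cloned cassette.

The insert, assembled by Gibson cloning, begins with a fragment of the Sox2 coding sequence. The annotation software matched it to the human protein, but the catalogue lists it as mouse. Given the stated targeting purpose, it most likely acts as the upstream homology arm. It is followed shortly by the HaloTag coding sequence, a modified bacterial dehalogenase that binds chloroalkane ligands covalently, which allows the fusion protein to be labelled with fluorescent dyes or captured by affinity. The catalogue also lists a 2xTy epitope tag at the C terminus; this is not annotated in the feature table but would plausibly sit in the unannotated stretch after HaloTag. Downstream lies a selection cassette in which the blasticidin S deaminase gene is terminated by SV40 sequences including the polyadenylation signal. The catalogue gives beta actin as its promoter, which is not annotated either but presumably occupies the gap before BSD. A further unannotated region of roughly 750 bp between the poly(A) signal and the T7 promoter is likely to be the downstream homology arm, though the record does not state this.

The construct would typically be used for homologous recombination in mouse cells, with blasticidin selection, to produce Sox2-Halo-Ty knock-in alleles for imaging or biochemical study of Sox2. The record names no particular cell type or nuclease strategy.
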