Features (pLannotate 1.2.2; 17 found; start..end, strand, type, name):
     24..128     +  promoter       AmpR promoter: bla
    129..989     +  CDS            AmpR: β-lactamase; bla; confers resistance to ampicillin, carbenicillin, and related antibiotics
   1160..1748    +  rep_origin     ori: high-copy-number ColE1/pMB1/pBR322/pUC origin of replication
   1931..2023    +  CDS            lacI (fragment): lac repressor; lacI; The lac repressor binds to the lac operator to inhibit transcription in E. coli. This inhibition can be relieved by adding lactose or isopropyl-β-D-thiogalactopyranoside (IPTG).
   2036..2057    +  protein_bind   CAP binding site: CAP binding activates transcription in the presence of cAMP. E. coli catabolite activator protein
   2072..2102    +  promoter       lac promoter: promoter for the E. coli lac operon
   2110..2126    +  protein_bind   lac operator: The lac repressor binds to the lac operator to inhibit transcription in E. coli. This inhibition can be relieved by adding lactose or isopropyl-β-D-thiogalactopyranoside (IPTG). lac repressor encoded by lacI
   2171..2189    +  promoter       T3 promoter: promoter for bacteriophage T3 RNA polymerase
   2201..2226    -  misc_feature   MCS (fragment): pBluescript multiple cloning site
   2241..3086    +  CDS            SOX2 (fragment): SOX2_HUMAN - Experimental evidence at protein level: Swiss-Prot protein existence level 1. Transcription factor that forms a trimeric complex with OCT4 on DNA and controls the expression of a number of genes involved in embryonic development such as YES1, FGF4, UTF1 and ZFP206 (By similarity). Binds to the proximal enhancer region of NANOG (By similarity). Critical for early embryogenesis and for embryonic stem cell pluripotency (PubMed:18035408). Downstream SRRT target that mediates the promotion of neural stem cell self-renewal (By similarity). Keeps neural cells undifferentiated by countera
   3141..4022    +  CDS            HaloTag®: modified bacterial dehalogenase that forms covalent bonds with chloroalkane derivatives
   4683..5081    +  CDS            BSD: blasticidin S deaminase; Aspergillus terreus BSD; confers resistance to blasticidin
   5096..5181    +  CDS            large T antigen (fragment): large T antigen from SV40 (simian virus 40)
   5204..5338    +  polyA_signal   SV40 poly(A) signal: SV40 polyadenylation signal
   6092..6110    -  promoter       T7 promoter: promoter for bacteriophage T7 RNA polymerase
   6113..6270    +  CDS            lacZα (fragment): LacZα fragment of β-galactosidase; lacZ fragment
   6301..6729    -  rep_origin     f1 ori (sequence partly withheld): f1 bacteriophage origin of replication; arrow indicates direction of (+) strand synthesis
>Addgene plasmid #235513 | pSox2_Halo_Ty2_BactBsd | addgene full sequence | sequence record 473982 | Addgene NGS Result
GTGGCACTTTTCGGGGAAATGTGCGCGGAACCCCTATTTGTTTATTTTTCTAAATACATTCAAATATGTA
TCCGCTCATGAGACAATAACCCTGATAAATGCTTCAATAATATTGAAAAAGGAAGAGTATGAGTATTCAA
CATTTCCGTGTCGCCCTTATTCCCTTTTTTGCGGCATTTTGCCTTCCTGTTTTTGCTCACCCAGAAACGC
TGGTGAAAGTAAAAGATGCTGAAGATCAGTTGGGTGCACGAGTGGGTTACATCGAACTGGATCTCAACAG
CGGTAAGATCCTTGAGAGTTTTCGCCCCGAAGAACGTTTTCCAATGATGAGCACTTTTAAAGTTCTGCTA
TGTGGCGCGGTATTATCCCGTATTGACGCCGGGCAAGAGCAACTCGGTCGCCGCATACACTATTCTCAGA
ATGACTTGGTTGAGTACTCACCAGTCACAGAAAAGCATCTTACGGATGGCATGACAGTAAGAGAATTATG
CAGTGCTGCCATAACCATGAGTGATAACACTGCGGCCAACTTACTTCTGACAACGATCGGAGGACCGAAG
GAGCTAACCGCTTTTTTGCACAACATGGGGGATCATGTAACTCGCCTTGATCGTTGGGAACCGGAGCTGA
ATGAAGCCATACCAAACGACGAGCGTGACACCACGATGCCTGTAGCAATGGCAACAACGTTGCGCAAACT
ATTAACTGGCGAACTACTTACTCTAGCTTCCCGGCAACAATTAATAGACTGGATGGAGGCGGATAAAGTT
GCAGGACCACTTCTGCGCTCGGCCCTTCCGGCTGGCTGGTTTATTGCTGATAAATCTGGAGCCGGTGAGC
GTGGGTCTCGCGGTATCATTGCAGCACTGGGGCCAGATGGTAAGCCCTCCCGTATCGTAGTTATCTACAC
GACGGGGAGTCAGGCAACTATGGATGAACGAAATAGACAGATCGCTGAGATAGGTGCCTCACTGATTAAG
CATTGGTAACTGTCAGACCAAGTTTACTCATATATACTTTAGATTGATTTAAAACTTCATTTTTAATTTA
AAAGGATCTAGGTGAAGATCCTTTTTGATAATCTCATGACCAAAATCCCTTAACGTGAGTTTTCGTTCCA
CTGAGCGTCAGACCCCGTAGAAAAGATCAAAGGATCTTCTTGAGATCCTTTTTTTCTGCGCGTAATCTGC
TGCTTGCAAACAAAAAAACCACCGCTACCAGCGGTGGTTTGTTTGCCGGATCAAGAGCTACCAACTCTTT
TTCCGAAGGTAACTGGCTTCAGCAGAGCGCAGATACCAAATACTGTTCTTCTAGTGTAGCCGTAGTTAGG
CCACCACTTCAAGAACTCTGTAGCACCGCCTACATACCTCGCTCTGCTAATCCTGTTACCAGTGGCTGCT
GCCAGTGGCGATAAGTCGTGTCTTACCGGGTTGGACTCAAGACGATAGTTACCGGATAAGGCGCAGCGGT
CGGGCTGAACGGGGGGTTCGTGCACACAGCCCAGCTTGGAGCGAACGACCTACACCGAACTGAGATACCT
ACAGCGTGAGCTATGAGAAAGCGCCACGCTTCCCGAAGGGAGAAAGGCGGACAGGTATCCGGTAAGCGGC
AGGGTCGGAACAGGAGAGCGCACGAGGGAGCTTCCAGGGGGAAACGCCTGGTATCTTTATAGTCCTGTCG
GGTTTCGCCACCTCTGACTTGAGCGTCGATTTTTGTGATGCTCGTCAGGGGGGCGGAGCCTATGGAAAAA
CGCCAGCAACGCGGCCTTTTTACGGTTCCTGGCCTTTTGCTGGCCTTTTGCTCACATGTTCTTTCCTGCG
TTATCCCCTGATTCTGTGGATAACCGTATTACCGCCTTTGAGTGAGCTGATACCGCTCGCCGCAGCCGAA
CGACCGAGCGCAGCGAGTCAGTGAGCGAGGAAGCGGAAGAGCGCCCAATACGCAAACCGCCTCTCCCCGC
GCGTTGGCCGATTCATTAATGCAGCTGGCACGACAGGTTTCCCGACTGGAAAGCGGGCAGTGAGCGCAAC
GCAATTAATGTGAGTTAGCTCACTCATTAGGCACCCCAGGCTTTACACTTTATGCTTCCGGCTCGTATGT
TGTGTGGAATTGTGAGCGGATAACAATTTCACACAGGAAACAGCTATGACCATGATTACGCCAAGCTCGA
AATTAACCCTCACTAAAGGGAACAAAAGCTGGTACCGGGCCCCCCCTCGAGGTCGAAGCTTGACCCAGAA
GACAGCCCGGACCGCGTCAAGAGGCCCATGAACGCCTTCATGGTATGGTCCCGGGGGCAGCGGCGTAAGA
TGGCCCAGGAGAACCCCAAGATGCACAACTCGGAGATCAGCAAGCGCCTGGGCGCGGAGTGGAAACTTTT
GTCCGAGACCGAGAAGCGGCCGTTCATCGACGAGGCCAAGCGGCTGCGCGCTCTGCACATGAAGGAGCAC
CCGGATTATAAATACCGGCCGCGGCGGAAAACCAAGACGCTCATGAAGAAGGATAAGTACACGCTTCCCG
GAGGCTTGCTGGCCCCCGGCGGGAACAGCATGGCGAGCGGGGTTGGGGTGGGCGCCGGCCTGGGTGCGGG
CGTGAACCAGCGCATGGACAGCTACGCGCACATGAACGGCTGGAGCAACGGCAGCTACAGCATGATGCAG
GAGCAGCTGGGCTACCCGCAGCACCCGGGCCTCAACGCTCACGGCGCGGCACAGATGCAACCGATGCACC
GCTACGACGTCAGCGCCCTGCAGTACAACTCCATGACCAGCTCGCAGACCTACATGAACGGCTCGCCCAC
CTACAGCATGTCCTACTCGCAGCAGGGCACCCCCGGTATGGCGCTGGGCTCCATGGGCTCTGTGGTCAAG
TCCGAGGCCAGCTCCAGCCCCCCCGTGGTTACCTCTTCCTCCCACTCCAGGGCGCCCTGCCAGGCCGGGG
ACCTCCGGGACATGATCAGCATGTACCTCCCCGGCGCCGAGGTGCCGGAGCCCGCTGCGCCCAGTAGACT
GCACATGGCCCAGCACTACCAGAGCGGCCCGGTGCCCGGCACGGCCATTAACGGCACACTGCCCCTGTCG
CACATGGGCTCTGGTGGCGGTGGCTCTGGCGGAGGTGGGTCCGGTGGCGGCGGAAGCGCCATGGCAGAAA
TCGGTACTGGCTTTCCATTCGACCCCCATTATGTGGAAGTCCTGGGCGAGCGCATGCACTACGTCGATGT
TGGTCCGCGCGATGGCACCCCTGTGCTGTTCCTGCACGGTAACCCGACCTCCTCCTACGTGTGGCGCAAC
ATCATCCCGCATGTTGCACCGACCCATCGCTGCATTGCTCCAGACCTGATCGGTATGGGCAAATCCGACA
AACCAGACCTGGGTTATTTCTTCGACGACCACGTCCGCTTCATGGATGCCTTCATCGAAGCCCTGGGTCT
GGAAGAGGTCGTCCTGGTCATTCACGACTGGGGCTCCGCTCTGGGTTTCCACTGGGCCAAGCGCAATCCA
GAGCGCGTCAAAGGTATTGCATTTATGGAGTTCATCCGCCCTATCCCGACCTGGGACGAATGGCCAGAAT
TTGCCCGCGAGACCTTCCAGGCCTTCCGCACCACCGACGTCGGCCGCAAGCTGATCATCGATCAGAACGT
TTTTATCGAGGGTACGCTGCCGATGGGTGTCGTCCGCCCGCTGACTGAAGTCGAGATGGACCATTACCGC
GAGCCGTTCCTGAATCCTGTTGACCGCGAGCCACTGTGGCGCTTCCCAAACGAGCTGCCAATCGCCGGTG
AGCCAGCGAACATCGTCGCGCTGGTCGAAGAATACATGGACTGGCTGCACCAGTCCCCTGTCCCGAAGCT
GCTGTTCTGGGGCACCCCAGGCGTTCTGATCCCACCGGCCGAAGCCGCTCGCCTGGCCAAAAGCCTGCCT
AACTGCAAGGCTGTGGACATCGGCCCGGGTCTGAATCTGCTGCAAGAAGACAACCCGGACCTGATCGGCA
GCGAGATCGCGCGCTGGCTGTCGACGCTCGAGGCTAGCGAAGTGCATACCAATCAGGACCCGCTGGATGA
AGTCCACACAAACCAAGATCCACTCGATGTCGGTTACCGATAAACGATCGTAACTTTAAATAATGCCAAT
TATTTAAAGTTACATATGGCCTTCTGCAGGAGCGTACAGAACCCAGGGCCCTGGCACCCGTGCAGACCCT
GGCCCACCCCACCTGGGCGCTCAGTGCCCAAGAGATGTCCACACCTAGGATGTCCCGCGGTGGGTGGGGG
GCCCGAGAGACGGGCAGGCCGGGGGCAGGCCTGGCCATGCGGGGCCGAACCGGGCACTGCCCAGCGTGGG
GCGCGGGGGCCACGGCGCGCGCCCCCAGCCCCCGGGCCCAGCACCCCAAGGCGGCCAACGCCAAAACTCT
CCCTCCTCCTCTTCCTCAATCTCGCTCTCGCTCTTTTTTTTTTTCGCAAAAGGAGGGGAGAGGGGGTAAA
AAAATGCTGCACTGTGCGGCGAAGCCGGTGAGTGAGCGGCGCGGGGCCAATCAGCGTGCGCCGTTCCGAA
AGTTGCCTTTTATGGCTCGAGCGGCCGCGGCGGCGCCCTATAAAACCCAGCGGCGCGACGCGCCACCACC
GCCGAGACCGCGTCCGCCCCGCGAGCACAGAGCCTCGCCTTTGCCGATCCATCGATGGATCCATGGCCAA
GCCTTTGTCTCAAGAAGAATCCACCCTCATTGAAAGAGCAACGGCTACAATCAACAGCATCCCCATCTCT
GAAGACTACAGCGTCGCCAGCGCAGCTCTCTCTAGCGACGGCCGCATCTTCACTGGTGTCAATGTATATC
ATTTTACTGGGGGACCTTGCGCAGAACTCGTGGTGCTGGGCACTGCTGCTGCTGCGGCAGCTGGCAACCT
GACTTGTATCGTCGCGATCGGAAATGAGAACAGGGGCATCTTGAGCCCCTGCGGACGGTGCCGACAGGTT
CTTCTCGATCTGCATCCTGGGATCAAAGCCATAGTGAAGGACAGTGATGGACAGCCGACGGCAGTTGGGA
TTCGTGAATTGCTGCCCTCTGGTTATGTGTGGGAGGGCTAAGCTCTAGATAAGTAATGATCATAATCAGC
CATATCACATCTGTAGAGGTTTTACTTGCTTTAAAAAACCTCCCACACCTCCCCCTGAACCTGAAACATA
AAATGAATGCAATTGTTGTTGTTAACTTGTTTATTGCAGCTTATAATGGTTACAAATAAAGCAATAGCAT
CACAAATTTCACAAATAAAGCATTTTTTTCACTGCATTCTAGTTGTGGTTTGTCCAAACTCATCAATGTA
TCTTATCATGTCTGGATCCATTTACTGATCACTTAACTTTAAATAATGCCAATTATTTAAAGTTAGGCGC
TGAGGGCTGGACTGCGAACTGGAGAAGGGGAGAGATTTTCAAAGAGATACAAGGGAATTGGGAGGGGTGC
AAAAAGAGGAGAGTAGGAAAAATCTGATAATGCTCAAAAGGAAAAAAAATCTCCGCAGCGAAACGACAGC
TGCGGAAAAAAACCACCAATCCCATCCAAATTAACGCAAAAACCGTGATGCCGACTAGAAAACTTTTATG
AGAGATCTTGGGACTTCTTTTTGGGGGACTATTTTTGTACAGAGAAAACCTGAGGGCGGCGGGGAGGGCG
GGGGAATCGGACCATGTATAGATCTGGAGGAAAAAAACTACGCAAAACTTTTTTTTAAAGTTCTAGTGGT
ACGTTAGGCGCTTCGCAGGGAGTTCGCAAAAGTCTTTACCAGTAATATTTAGAGCTAGACTCCGGGCGAT
GAAAAAAAAGTTTTAATATTTGCAAGCAACTTTTGTACAGTATTTATCGAGATAAACATGGCAATCAAAT
GTCCATTGTTTATAAGCTGAGAATTTGCCAATATTTTTCGAGGAAAGGGTTCTTGCTGGGTTTTGATTCT
GCAGCTTAAATTTAGGACCGTTACAAACAAGGAAGGAGTTTATTCGGATTTGAACATTTTAGTTTTAAAA
TTGTACAAAAGGAAAACATGAGAGCAAGTACTGGCAAGACCGTTTTCGTGGTCCGCCGATCTCCAATTCG
CCCTATAGTGAGTCGTATTACAATTCACTGGCCGTCGTTTTACAACGTCGTGACTGGGAAAACCCTGGCG
TTACCCAACTTAATCGCCTTGCAGCACATCCCCCTTTCGCCAGCTGGCGTAATAGCGAAGAGGCCCGCAC
CGATCGCCCTTCCCAACAGTTGCGCAGCCTGAATGGCGAATGGAAATTGTAAGCGTTAATATTTTGTTAA
AATTCGCGTTAAATTTTTGTTAAATCAGCTCATTTTTTAACCAATAGGCCGAAATCGGCAAAATCCCTTA
TAAATCAAAAGAATAGACCGAGATAGGGT
[37 nt withheld, positions 6400-6436]
AAAGAACGTGGACTCCAACGTCAAAGG
[49 nt withheld, positions 6464-6512]
T
[91 nt withheld, positions 6514-6604]
G
[124 nt withheld, positions 6606-6729]
CAG
